Addgene plasmid #43319: II-CGCA
Depositing lab: Chad Cowan & Kiran Musunuru. Depositing organization: Harvard University. Publication: A TALEN Genome-Editing System for Generating Human Stem Cell-Based Disease Models. Ding Q, Lee YK, Schaefer EA, Peters DT, Veres A, Kim K, Kuperwasser N, Motola DL, Meissner TB, Hendriks WT, Trevisan M, Gupta RM, Moisan A, Banks E, Friesen M, Schinzel RT, Xia F, Tang A, Xia Y, Figueroa E, Wann A, Ahfeldt T, Daheron L, Zhang F, Rubin LL, Peng LF, Chung RT, Musunuru K, Cowan CA. Cell Stem Cell. 2012 Dec 12. pii: S1934-5909(12)00645-5. doi: 10.1016/j.stem.2012.11.011. PubMed 23246482.
Backbone
  Vector backbone: pCRII-TOPO
  Backbone manufacturer: Invitrogen
  Backbone size w/o insert (bp): 3973
  Vector type: Bacterial Cloning
Growth in bacteria
  Bacterial resistance: Ampicillin and Kanamycin, 100 & 50 μg/mL
  Growth temperature: 37°C
  Growth strain: Top10
  Copy number: High Copy
Gene/Insert
  Gene/Insert name: II-CGCA
  Species: Synthetic
  Insert size (bp): 426
  Cloning method: TOPO Cloning
  Sequencing primers: 5′ T7; 3′ M13-rev
Terms and licenses: Academic/Nonprofit Terms; Industry Terms: Not Available to Industry
How to cite: II-CGCA was a gift from Chad Cowan & Kiran Musunuru (Addgene plasmid # 43319 ; http://n2t.net/addgene:43319 ; RRID:Addgene_43319)
