[The description below was written by a language model from this plasmid's Addgene catalogue record.]
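Description:
II-CGCA is a bacterial cloning plasmid built on the commercial pCRII-TOPO backbone (about 4 kb without insert), into which a 426 bp synthetic fragment was placed by TOPO cloning. It is a high-copy plasmid maintained in E. coli and is selectable with both ampicillin and kanamycin, consistent with the two resistance markers carried by this backbone. The listed sequencing primers, T7 at the 5′ end and M13 reverse at the 3′ end, show that the insert sits in the standard cloning region between these priming sites. No feature table is provided, so the record does not directly document origins, promoters or other backbone elements.

The insert is described only by its name and as synthetic, and the record does not state its composition. The plasmid was deposited in connection with a TALEN genome-editing system developed for generating human stem cell-based disease models. On that basis, the name plausibly indicates a pre-assembled block of TALE repeat modules recognising the four-base sequence CGCA, with "II" marking its position in an ordered assembly. A 426 bp insert is roughly compatible with four TALE repeats, but this reading is an inference rather than something the record says.

The construct has no stated mammalian promoter, nuclease domain, tag or reporter and is classed purely as a cloning vector. It is therefore best understood as a library component, a storage and source plasmid from which the repeat fragment would be taken and combined with other modules to build full-length TALEN arrays, rather than an expression construct used directly in cells.
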