>Addgene plasmid #43319 | II-CGCA | depositor partial sequence | sequence record 58584 | II-CGCA sequence 426 bps
CGTCTCGCTTAACCCCAGAGCAGGTCGTGGCGATCGCAAGCCACGACGGAGGAAAGCAAGCCTTGGAAAC
AGTACAGAGGCTGTTGCCTGTGCTGTGCCAAGCGCACGGACTCACCCCAGAGCAGGTCGTGGCAATCGCG
AGCAATAACGGCGGAAAACAGGCTTTGGAAACGGTGCAGAGGCTCCTTCCAGTGCTGTGCCAAGCGCACG
GCCTCACCCCAGAGCAGGTCGTGGCGATCGCAAGCCACGACGGAGGAAAGCAAGCCTTGGAAACAGTACA
GAGGCTGTTGCCTGTGCTGTGCCAAGCGCACGGATTAACCCCAGAGCAGGTCGTGGCAATCGCCTCCAAC
ATTGGCGGGAAACAGGCACTCGAGACTGTCCAGCGCCTGCTTCCCGTGCTGTGCCAAGCGCACGGGCTCA
GAGACG
