>Addgene plasmid #43319 | II-CGCA | addgene partial sequence | sequence record 61862 | M13-F20 5'-TGTAAAACGACGGCCAGT-3'
AGGGCGAATTGGGCCCTCTAGATGCATGCTCGAGCGGCCGCCAGTGTGATGGATATCTGCAGAATTCGCC
CTTAGTATCTTTCCTGTGCCCACGTCTCTGAGCCCGTGCGCTTGGCACAGCACGGGAAGCAGGCGCTGGA
CAGTCTCGAGTGCCTGTTTCCCGCCAATGTTGGAGGCGATTGCCACGACCTGCTCTGGGGTTAATCCGTG
CGCTTGGCACAGCACAGGCAACAGCCTCTGTACTGTTTCCAAGGCTTGCTTTCCTCCGTCGTGGCTTGCG
ATCGCCACGACCTGCTCTGGGGTGAGGCCGTGCGCTTGGCACAGCACTGGAAGGAGCCTCTGCACCGTTT
CCAAAGCCTGTTTTCCGCCGTTATTGCTCGCGATTGCCACGACCTGCTCTGGGGTGAGTCCGTGCGCTTG
GCACAGCACAGGCAACAGCCTCTGTACTGTTTCCAAGGCTTGCTTTCCTCCGTCGTGGCTTGCGATCGCC
ACGACCTGCTCTGGGGTTAAGCGAGACGCGCTAGGACGGCATCTATATAAGGGCGAATTCCAGCACACTG
GCGGCCGTTACTAGTGGATCCGAGCTCGGTACCAAGCTTGGCGTAATCATGGTCATAGCTGTTTCCTGTG
TGAAATTGTTATCCGCTCACAATTCCACACAACATACGAGCCGGAAGCATAAAGTGTAAAGCCTGGGGTG
CCTAATGAGTGAGCTAACTCACATTAATTGCGTTGCGCTCACTGCCCGCTTTCCAGTCGGGAAACCTGTC
GTGCCAGCTGCATTAATGAATCGGCCAACGCGCGGGGAGAGGCGGTTTGCGTATTGGGCGCTCTTCCGCT
TCCTCGCTCACTGACTCGCTGCGCTCGGTCGTTCGGCTGCGGCGAGCGGTATCAGCTCACTCAAAGGCGG
TAATACGGTTATCCACAGAATCAGGGGATAACGCAGGAAA
